Addgene plasmid #172734: Spike Display_6P-D614G
Purpose: Expression vector for SARS-CoV-2 (HexaPro-D614G) spike used in the Spike Display system
Depositing lab: IIya Finkelstein. Depositing organization: University of Texas at Austin. Publication: Rapid characterization of spike variants via mammalian cell surface display. Javanmardi K, Chou CW, Terrace CI, Annapareddy A, Kaoud TS, Guo Q, Lutgens J, Zorkic H, Horton AP, Gardner EC, Nguyen G, Boutz DR, Goike J, Voss WN, Kuo HC, Dalby KN, Gollihar JD, Finkelstein IJ. Mol Cell. 2021 Dec 16;81(24):5099-5111.e8. doi: 10.1016/j.molcel.2021.11.024. PubMed 34919820.
Backbone
  Vector backbone: pcDNA5/FRT/TO/intron
  Vector type: Mammalian Expression
Growth in bacteria
  Bacterial resistance: Ampicillin, 100 μg/mL
  Growth temperature: 37°C
  Growth strain: DH5alpha
  Copy number: High Copy
Gene/Insert
  Gene/Insert name: SARS-CoV-2 S HexaPro-D614G (alt name: SARS-CoV-2 S 6P-D614G)
  Species: Severe acute respiratory syndrome coronavirus 2
  Mutation: Ectodomain only (AAs 1-1208); 682-685 (furin site) replaced with 'GSAS'; F817P, A892P, A899P, A942P, K986P, V987P, D614G
  Entrez Gene: S (a.k.a. GU280_gp02, spike glycoprotein)
  Promoter: CMV
  Tag / fusion protein: 3X-FLAG; Strep-Tag II; HRV 3C cut site; PDGFR-B TM (C terminal on backbone)
  Cloning method: Restriction Enzyme; 5′ cloning site Unknown (unknown if destroyed)
Terms and licenses: Academic/Nonprofit Terms; Industry Terms
Depositor comments: Please visit https://www.biorxiv.org/content/10.1101/2021.03.30.437622v2 for bioRxiv preprint.
How to cite: Spike Display_6P-D614G was a gift from IIya Finkelstein (Addgene plasmid # 172734 ; http://n2t.net/addgene:172734 ; RRID:Addgene_172734)
