[The description below was written by a language model from this plasmid's Addgene catalogue record and pLannotate feature annotations shown in this document.]
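Description:
Spike Display_6P-D614G is a 9,445-nt mammalian expression plasmid built on the pcDNA5/FRT/TO/intron backbone and designed to present a stabilised SARS-CoV-2 spike ectodomain on the surface of mammalian cells. It is maintained in E. coli as a high-copy plasmid through a ColE1/pUC-type origin with ampicillin selection (AmpR). The backbone also carries an FRT site directly upstream of a hygromycin resistance coding sequence followed by an SV40 poly(A) signal. In Flp-In-type vectors, this arrangement permits FLP-mediated integration at a genomic FRT locus with hygromycin selection, although the record does not say whether this plasmid is used that way or only transiently. A partial f1 ori and lac promoter/operator remnants are also annotated.

The expression cassette uses the CMV enhancer and promoter followed by short matches to tet operator-containing promoters, consistent with the tetracycline-repressible "TO" design of the backbone. These are followed by a chimeric β-globin/immunoglobulin intron that aids expression, and a T7 promoter. The open reading frame starts with a mouse Igκ leader for secretory targeting, fused to the spike ectodomain (residues 1-1208 per the record). The furin site at 682-685 is replaced with GSAS, and the insert carries the six HexaPro proline substitutions (F817P, A892P, A899P, A942P, K986P, V987P) plus D614G. C-terminal elements supplied by the backbone include 3xFLAG, Strep-Tag II, an HRV 3C protease site and the PDGFRβ transmembrane domain, which anchors the protein in the plasma membrane; only the FLAG and TM segments are annotated in the feature tables. A bGH poly(A) signal terminates the transcript. The tags allow detection or capture, and the 3C site can presumably release the ectodomain. The plasmid serves in the Spike Display system for rapid characterisation of spike variants.
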