Features (pLannotate 1.2.2; 26 found; start..end, strand, type, name):
     53..277     +  polyA_signal   bGH poly(A) signal: bovine growth hormone polyadenylation signal
    281..302     +  promoter       SV40 promoter (fragment): SV40 enhancer and early promoter
    323..556     +  rep_origin     f1 ori (fragment) (sequence partly withheld): f1 bacteriophage origin of replication; arrow indicates direction of (+) strand synthesis
    561..608     +  protein_bind   FRT: FLP-mediated recombination occurs in the 8-bp core sequence TCTAGAAA (Turan and Bode, 2011). FLP recombinase from the Saccharomyces cerevisiae 2μ plasmid
    616..1638    +  CDS            HygR: aminoglycoside phosphotransferase from E. coli; aph(4)-Ia; confers resistance to hygromycin
   1648..1773    +  CDS            ble (fragment): BLE_KLEPN - Experimental evidence at protein level: Swiss-Prot protein existence level 1. Binding protein with a strong affinity to the bleomycin family of antibiotics. Binds to CL990; an antimitotic-antibiotic compound. From Klebsiella pneumoniae.
   1768..1889    +  polyA_signal   SV40 poly(A) signal: SV40 polyadenylation signal
   1962..1978    -  protein_bind   lac operator: The lac repressor binds to the lac operator to inhibit transcription in E. coli. This inhibition can be relieved by adding lactose or isopropyl-β-D-thiogalactopyranoside (IPTG). lac repressor encoded by lacI
   1986..2016    -  promoter       lac promoter: promoter for the E. coli lac operon
   2031..2052    -  protein_bind   CAP binding site: CAP binding activates transcription in the presence of cAMP. E. coli catabolite activator protein
   2065..2157    -  CDS            lacI (fragment): lac repressor; lacI; The lac repressor binds to the lac operator to inhibit transcription in E. coli. This inhibition can be relieved by adding lactose or isopropyl-β-D-thiogalactopyranoside (IPTG).
   2340..2928    -  rep_origin     ori: high-copy-number ColE1/pMB1/pBR322/pUC origin of replication
   3099..3959    -  CDS            AmpR: β-lactamase; bla; confers resistance to ampicillin, carbenicillin, and related antibiotics
   3960..4064    -  promoter       AmpR promoter: bla
   4123..4175    -  misc_feature   bom (fragment): basis of mobility region from pBR322
   4330..4709    +  enhancer       CMV enhancer: human cytomegalovirus immediate early enhancer
   4710..4913    +  promoter       CMV promoter: human cytomegalovirus (CMV) immediate early promoter
   4915..4934    +  promoter       PLtetO-1 promoter (fragment): modified phage lambda PL promoter with tet operator sites (Lutz and Bujard, 1997)
   4936..4955    +  promoter       PLtetO-1 promoter (fragment): modified phage lambda PL promoter with tet operator sites (Lutz and Bujard, 1997)
   4963..4996    +  promoter       TRE3GV promoter (fragment): 3rd-generation Tet-responsive promoter that can be activated by binding of Tet-On® 3G, optimized for retroviral and lentiviral vectors
   5107..5239    +  intron         chimeric intron: chimera between introns from human β-globin and immunoglobulin heavy chain genes
   5284..5302    +  promoter       T7 promoter: promoter for bacteriophage T7 RNA polymerase
   5348..5410    +  sig_peptide    Igκ leader: leader sequence from mouse immunoglobulin κ light chain
   5411..9034    +  CDS            S (fragment): SPIKE_SARS2 - Experimental evidence at protein level: Swiss-Prot protein existence level 1. [Spike glycoprotein]: May down-regulate host tetherin (BST2) by lysosomal degradation, thereby counteracting its antiviral activity. From Severe acute respiratory syndrome coronavirus 2 (2019-nCoV) (SARS-CoV-2).
   9131..9196    +  CDS            3xFLAG: three tandem FLAG® epitope tags, followed by an enterokinase cleavage site
   9299..9445    +  CDS            PDGFRβ TM domain: transmembrane domain from platelet derived growth factor receptor beta
>Addgene plasmid #172734 | Spike Display_6P-D614G | depositor full sequence | sequence record 335220 | Full Sequence
TAACGGCCGCTCGAGTCTAGAGGGCCCGTTTAAACCCGCTGATCAGCCTCGACTGTGCCTTCTAGTTGCC
AGCCATCTGTTGTTTGCCCCTCCCCCGTGCCTTCCTTGACCCTGGAAGGTGCCACTCCCACTGTCCTTTC
CTAATAAAATGAGGAAATTGCATCGCATTGTCTGAGTAGGTGTCATTCTATTCTGGGGGGTGGGGTGGGG
CAGGACAGCAAGGGGGAGGATTGGGAAGACAATAGCAGGCATGCTGGGGATGCGGTGGGCTCTATGGCTT
CTGAGGCGGAAAGAACCAGCTGGGGCTCTAGGGGGTATCCCC
[124 nt withheld, positions 323-446]
C
[91 nt withheld, positions 448-538]
AGGGTGATGGTTCACGTACCTAGAAGTTCCTATTCCGAAGTTCCTATTCTCTAGAAAGTATAGGAACTTC
CTTGGCCAAAAAGCCTGAACTCACCGCGACGTCTGTCGAGAAGTTTCTGATCGAAAAGTTCGACAGCGTC
TCCGACCTGATGCAGCTCTCGGAGGGCGAAGAATCTCGTGCTTTCAGCTTCGATGTAGGAGGGCGTGGAT
ATGTCCTGCGGGTAAATAGCTGCGCCGATGGTTTCTACAAAGATCGTTATGTTTATCGGCACTTTGCATC
GGCCGCGCTCCCGATTCCGGAAGTGCTTGACATTGGGGAATTCAGCGAGAGCCTGACCTATTGCATCTCC
CGCCGTGCACAGGGTGTCACGTTGCAAGACCTGCCTGAAACCGAACTGCCCGCTGTTCTGCAGCCGGTCG
CGGAGGCCATGGATGCGATCGCTGCGGCCGATCTTAGCCAGACGAGCGGGTTCGGCCCATTCGGACCGCA
AGGAATCGGTCAATACACTACATGGCGTGATTTCATATGCGCGATTGCTGATCCCCATGTGTATCACTGG
CAAACTGTGATGGACGACACCGTCAGTGCGTCCGTCGCGCAGGCTCTCGATGAGCTGATGCTTTGGGCCG
AGGACTGCCCCGAAGTCCGGCACCTCGTGCACGCGGATTTCGGCTCCAACAATGTCCTGACGGACAATGG
CCGCATAACAGCGGTCATTGACTGGAGCGAGGCGATGTTCGGGGATTCCCAATACGAGGTCGCCAACATC
TTCTTCTGGAGGCCGTGGTTGGCTTGTATGGAGCAGCAGACGCGCTACTTCGAGCGGAGGCATCCGGAGC
TTGCAGGATCGCCGCGGCTCCGGGCGTATATGCTCCGCATTGGTCTTGACCAACTCTATCAGAGCTTGGT
TGACGGCAATTTCGATGATGCAGCTTGGGCGCAGGGTCGATGCGACGCAATCGTCCGATCCGGAGCCGGG
ACTGTCGGGCGTACACAAATCGCCCGCAGAAGCGCGGCCGTCTGGACCGATGGCTGTGTAGAAGTACTCG
CCGATAGTGGAAACCGACGCCCCAGCACTCGTCCGAGGGCAAAGGAATAGCACGTACTACGAGATTTCGA
TTCCACCGCCGCCTTCTATGAAAGGTTGGGCTTCGGAATCGTTTTCCGGGACGCCGGCTGGATGATCCTC
CAGCGCGGGGATCTCATGCTGGAGTTCTTCGCCCACCCCAACTTGTTTATTGCAGCTTATAATGGTTACA
AATAAAGCAATAGCATCACAAATTTCACAAATAAAGCATTTTTTTCACTGCATTCTAGTTGTGGTTTGTC
CAAACTCATCAATGTATCTTATCATGTCTGTATACCGTCGACCTCTAGCTAGAGCTTGGCGTAATCATGG
TCATAGCTGTTTCCTGTGTGAAATTGTTATCCGCTCACAATTCCACACAACATACGAGCCGGAAGCATAA
AGTGTAAAGCCTGGGGTGCCTAATGAGTGAGCTAACTCACATTAATTGCGTTGCGCTCACTGCCCGCTTT
CCAGTCGGGAAACCTGTCGTGCCAGCTGCATTAATGAATCGGCCAACGCGCGGGGAGAGGCGGTTTGCGT
ATTGGGCGCTCTTCCGCTTCCTCGCTCACTGACTCGCTGCGCTCGGTCGTTCGGCTGCGGCGAGCGGTAT
CAGCTCACTCAAAGGCGGTAATACGGTTATCCACAGAATCAGGGGATAACGCAGGAAAGAACATGTGAGC
AAAAGGCCAGCAAAAGGCCAGGAACCGTAAAAAGGCCGCGTTGCTGGCGTTTTTCCATAGGCTCCGCCCC
CCTGACGAGCATCACAAAAATCGACGCTCAAGTCAGAGGTGGCGAAACCCGACAGGACTATAAAGATACC
AGGCGTTTCCCCCTGGAAGCTCCCTCGTGCGCTCTCCTGTTCCGACCCTGCCGCTTACCGGATACCTGTC
CGCCTTTCTCCCTTCGGGAAGCGTGGCGCTTTCTCATAGCTCACGCTGTAGGTATCTCAGTTCGGTGTAG
GTCGTTCGCTCCAAGCTGGGCTGTGTGCACGAACCCCCCGTTCAGCCCGACCGCTGCGCCTTATCCGGTA
ACTATCGTCTTGAGTCCAACCCGGTAAGACACGACTTATCGCCACTGGCAGCAGCCACTGGTAACAGGAT
TAGCAGAGCGAGGTATGTAGGCGGTGCTACAGAGTTCTTGAAGTGGTGGCCTAACTACGGCTACACTAGA
AGAACAGTATTTGGTATCTGCGCTCTGCTGAAGCCAGTTACCTTCGGAAAAAGAGTTGGTAGCTCTTGAT
CCGGCAAACAAACCACCGCTGGTAGCGGTGGTTTTTTTGTTTGCAAGCAGCAGATTACGCGCAGAAAAAA
AGGATCTCAAGAAGATCCTTTGATCTTTTCTACGGGGTCTGACGCTCAGTGGAACGAAAACTCACGTTAA
GGGATTTTGGTCATGAGATTATCAAAAAGGATCTTCACCTAGATCCTTTTAAATTAAAAATGAAGTTTTA
AATCAATCTAAAGTATATATGAGTAAACTTGGTCTGACAGTTACCAATGCTTAATCAGTGAGGCACCTAT
CTCAGCGATCTGTCTATTTCGTTCATCCATAGTTGCCTGACTCCCCGTCGTGTAGATAACTACGATACGG
GAGGGCTTACCATCTGGCCCCAGTGCTGCAATGATACCGCGAGACCCACGCTCACCGGCTCCAGATTTAT
CAGCAATAAACCAGCCAGCCGGAAGGGCCGAGCGCAGAAGTGGTCCTGCAACTTTATCCGCCTCCATCCA
GTCTATTAATTGTTGCCGGGAAGCTAGAGTAAGTAGTTCGCCAGTTAATAGTTTGCGCAACGTTGTTGCC
ATTGCTACAGGCATCGTGGTGTCACGCTCGTCGTTTGGTATGGCTTCATTCAGCTCCGGTTCCCAACGAT
CAAGGCGAGTTACATGATCCCCCATGTTGTGCAAAAAAGCGGTTAGCTCCTTCGGTCCTCCGATCGTTGT
CAGAAGTAAGTTGGCCGCAGTGTTATCACTCATGGTTATGGCAGCACTGCATAATTCTCTTACTGTCATG
CCATCCGTAAGATGCTTTTCTGTGACTGGTGAGTACTCAACCAAGTCATTCTGAGAATAGTGTATGCGGC
GACCGAGTTGCTCTTGCCCGGCGTCAATACGGGATAATACCGCGCCACATAGCAGAACTTTAAAAGTGCT
CATCATTGGAAAACGTTCTTCGGGGCGAAAACTCTCAAGGATCTTACCGCTGTTGAGATCCAGTTCGATG
TAACCCACTCGTGCACCCAACTGATCTTCAGCATCTTTTACTTTCACCAGCGTTTCTGGGTGAGCAAAAA
CAGGAAGGCAAAATGCCGCAAAAAAGGGAATAAGGGCGACACGGAAATGTTGAATACTCATACTCTTCCT
TTTTCAATATTATTGAAGCATTTATCAGGGTTATTGTCTCATGAGCGGATACATATTTGAATGTATTTAG
AAAAATAAACAAATAGGGGTTCCGCGCACATTTCCCCGAAAAGTGCCACCTGACGTCGACGGATCGGGAG
ATCTCCCGATCCCCTATGGTGCACTCTCAGTACAATCTGCTCTGATGCCGCATAGTTAAGCCAGTATCTG
CTCCCTGCTTGTGTGTTGGAGGTCGCTGAGTAGTGCGCGAGCAAAATTTAAGCTACAACAAGGCAAGGCT
TGACCGACAATTGCATGAAGAATCTGCTTAGGGTTAGGCGTTTTGCGCTGCTTCGCGATGTACGGGCCAG
ATATACGCGTTGACATTGATTATTGACTAGTTATTAATAGTAATCAATTACGGGGTCATTAGTTCATAGC
CCATATATGGAGTTCCGCGTTACATAACTTACGGTAAATGGCCCGCCTGGCTGACCGCCCAACGACCCCC
GCCCATTGACGTCAATAATGACGTATGTTCCCATAGTAACGCCAATAGGGACTTTCCATTGACGTCAATG
GGTGGAGTATTTACGGTAAACTGCCCACTTGGCAGTACATCAAGTGTATCATATGCCAAGTACGCCCCCT
ATTGACGTCAATGACGGTAAATGGCCCGCCTGGCATTATGCCCAGTACATGACCTTATGGGACTTTCCTA
CTTGGCAGTACATCTACGTATTAGTCATCGCTATTACCATGGTGATGCGGTTTTGGCAGTACATCAATGG
GCGTGGATAGCGGTTTGACTCACGGGGATTTCCAAGTCTCCACCCCATTGACGTCAATGGGAGTTTGTTT
TGGCACCAAAATCAACGGGACTTTCCAAAATGTCGTAACAACTCCGCCCCATTGACGCAAATGGGCGGTA
GGCGTGTACGGTGGGAGGTCTATATAAGCAGAGCTCTCCCTATCAGTGATAGAGATCTCCCTATCAGTGA
TAGAGATCGTCGACGAGCTCGTTTAGTGAACCGTCAGATCGCCTGGAGACGCCATCCACGCTGTTTTGAC
CTCCATAGAAGACACCGGGACCGATCCAGCCTCCGGACTCTAGCGTTTAAACTTAAGCTGCAGAAGTTGG
TCGTGAGGCACTGGGCAGGTAAGTATCAAGGTTACAAGACAGGTTTAAGGAGACCAATAGAAACTGGGCT
TGTCGAGACAGAGAAGACTCTTGCGTTTCTGATAGGCACCTATTGGTCTTACTGACATCCACTTTGCCTT
TCTCTCCACAGGTGTCCACTCCCAGTTCAATTACAGCTCTTAAGGCTAGAGTACTTAATACGACTCACTA
TAGGCTAGCCTCGAGAATTCACGCGTGGTACCTCTAGAGTCGACCCGGGATGGAGACAGACACACTCCTG
CTATGGGTACTGCTGCTCTGGGTTCCAGGTTCCACTGGTGACATGTTCGTGTTCCTGGTGCTCCTGCCTC
TGGTGAGCAGCCAGTGCGTGAACCTGACCACCCGAACCCAGCTCCCACCAGCCTACACCAACAGCTTTAC
ACGGGGCGTGTACTACCCTGACAAGGTGTTCAGATCTAGCGTCCTGCACAGCACTCAGGACCTCTTCCTG
CCGTTCTTCAGCAACGTGACATGGTTCCACGCCATCCACGTGAGCGGCACAAACGGAACCAAGCGGTTTG
ATAACCCCGTCCTGCCATTCAATGATGGAGTTTACTTCGCCAGTACCGAGAAGAGTAACATCATCCGGGG
CTGGATCTTCGGCACCACCCTGGATAGCAAAACACAGAGCCTCCTGATCGTGAACAATGCCACGAACGTC
GTGATCAAGGTGTGCGAGTTCCAGTTTTGCAATGATCCTTTCCTGGGTGTGTACTACCACAAGAACAACA
AGAGCTGGATGGAAAGCGAGTTCAGAGTCTACAGCAGCGCCAACAACTGCACATTCGAGTACGTCTCTCA
GCCTTTTCTGATGGACCTTGAGGGGAAACAAGGCAACTTCAAGAACCTGAGAGAATTCGTGTTCAAGAAC
ATCGACGGCTACTTCAAAATCTACTCCAAGCACACACCCATCAACCTGGTCCGGGACCTCCCTCAGGGCT
TCAGCGCCCTGGAACCCCTGGTCGACCTGCCCATAGGCATCAACATAACGCGGTTCCAAACCCTGCTGGC
CCTGCATAGATCCTACCTGACTCCTGGCGACAGCAGCAGCGGATGGACCGCCGGAGCTGCAGCCTACTAT
GTGGGCTACCTGCAACCTAGAACCTTCCTGCTGAAGTACAACGAGAACGGCACAATCACAGACGCCGTCG
ACTGCGCCCTGGACCCTCTCTCTGAGACAAAGTGCACCCTGAAGTCCTTCACCGTGGAAAAGGGCATCTA
CCAGACCAGCAACTTCCGGGTGCAGCCTACAGAGAGCATCGTGCGATTTCCAAACATTACCAACCTCTGC
CCCTTCGGCGAGGTGTTTAACGCCACAAGATTTGCCTCCGTTTACGCCTGGAATAGAAAGAGAATCAGCA
ATTGTGTGGCCGACTACTCCGTGCTGTATAACAGCGCCTCTTTCAGCACCTTCAAGTGCTACGGCGTTTC
CCCAACAAAGCTGAATGACCTGTGCTTCACCAACGTGTACGCCGACTCCTTCGTAATTAGAGGCGATGAG
GTGCGGCAGATCGCACCAGGCCAGACCGGTAAGATCGCTGACTACAACTATAAGCTGCCTGATGATTTTA
CAGGCTGCGTGATCGCCTGGAACTCTAACAACCTGGATAGCAAGGTGGGCGGCAACTACAACTACCTGTA
CCGGCTGTTTCGCAAGTCTAACCTGAAACCTTTCGAGAGAGACATCTCCACAGAGATCTACCAGGCCGGT
TCTACACCTTGTAACGGGGTGGAAGGCTTCAACTGTTACTTCCCTCTGCAAAGCTACGGCTTCCAGCCTA
CCAATGGAGTCGGCTACCAGCCATACCGGGTGGTCGTGCTGTCCTTCGAGTTACTCCACGCCCCCGCCAC
CGTCTGCGGTCCTAAGAAGTCCACCAATCTGGTTAAGAACAAATGCGTGAACTTCAACTTCAACGGCCTG
ACCGGGACCGGCGTGCTGACCGAAAGCAACAAAAAGTTCCTCCCCTTCCAGCAGTTCGGCCGTGATATCG
CTGACACCACAGATGCCGTCAGAGATCCACAGACCCTGGAAATCCTGGATATTACACCCTGCTCCTTCGG
AGGAGTTTCTGTGATCACCCCCGGGACCAATACCAGCAACCAGGTGGCTGTGCTGTACCAAGGTGTTAAC
TGCACCGAGGTTCCTGTGGCCATCCACGCCGATCAGCTGACACCTACTTGGAGAGTGTACTCCACTGGCT
CCAATGTGTTCCAGACCAGGGCCGGATGTCTGATCGGCGCCGAGCACGTGAATAACAGTTACGAGTGCGA
CATCCCTATCGGCGCCGGCATCTGTGCCAGCTACCAGACCCAGACAAACAGCCCTGGGTCTGCTTCCTCT
GTAGCTAGCCAGAGCATCATCGCCTACACCATGAGCCTGGGCGCAGAGAACAGCGTGGCCTATTCCAACA
ACTCTATCGCCATTCCCACCAACTTTACAATTAGCGTCACAACAGAGATCCTGCCCGTGAGCATGACCAA
GACCAGCGTGGACTGTACAATGTACATCTGTGGCGACAGCACTGAATGCAGCAACCTGCTGCTGCAATAC
GGCTCCTTTTGCACCCAACTGAACCGGGCGCTGACCGGAATCGCCGTGGAACAGGACAAAAATACCCAGG
AGGTGTTCGCCCAAGTGAAGCAGATCTACAAGACCCCACCTATCAAGGACTTCGGCGGCTTTAACTTTAG
CCAGATTCTCCCTGATCCTTCTAAGCCTAGCAAGCGGAGCCCTATCGAGGATCTGCTGTTCAACAAGGTC
ACCCTGGCCGATGCCGGCTTTATCAAACAGTATGGCGATTGCCTGGGCGACATAGCCGCCAGAGATCTGA
TCTGCGCCCAGAAATTCAACGGCCTGACAGTTCTCCCACCTCTGCTGACCGACGAGATGATCGCTCAGTA
CACCTCTGCCCTGCTGGCTGGCACCATCACATCTGGGTGGACATTTGGCGCCGGCCCCGCCCTGCAGATC
CCCTTTCCCATGCAGATGGCCTATAGATTCAACGGAATCGGCGTGACCCAGAACGTGCTGTATGAAAACC
AGAAGCTGATCGCTAACCAGTTCAATTCTGCCATCGGCAAGATCCAGGACTCCCTCTCCTCTACCCCCAG
CGCCCTGGGCAAACTGCAGGACGTGGTGAATCAGAACGCCCAAGCCCTGAACACCCTGGTGAAGCAGCTC
AGCAGCAATTTTGGCGCCATCAGCTCTGTGCTGAACGATATCCTGTCTAGACTGGACCCTCCAGAAGCCG
AAGTCCAGATCGATAGACTGATCACAGGCAGACTGCAGTCCCTGCAAACCTACGTGACCCAACAGCTGAT
CAGGGCCGCTGAAATAAGAGCCAGCGCCAATCTCGCCGCTACCAAGATGTCCGAGTGTGTGCTGGGACAG
TCTAAACGCGTTGACTTCTGCGGCAAAGGCTATCACCTGATGAGCTTCCCCCAGAGCGCGCCGCACGGCG
TGGTGTTCCTGCATGTGACATACGTGCCTGCCCAAGAGAAGAATTTCACAACCGCCCCTGCCATCTGCCA
CGACGGCAAGGCCCACTTCCCAAGAGAGGGCGTTTTCGTTTCCAATGGCACACACTGGTTCGTGACACAA
AGAAACTTCTACGAACCCCAGATTATCACCACCGACAACACCTTCGTGAGTGGCAATTGTGACGTGGTCA
TCGGAATCGTGAACAACACAGTGTACGACCCTCTGCAACCTGAGCTGGACTCTTTTAAGGAAGAGCTGGA
CAAGTACTTTAAAAACCACACCAGCCCCGATGTGGACCTGGGCGACATCAGTGGCATTAACGCCAGCGTG
GTGAACATCCAAAAGGAAATCGACAGACTGAACGAGGTGGCCAAGAACCTGAACGAGTCCCTGATCGACC
TGCAGGAGCTCGGCAAATACGAGCAGGGATCCGGATACATCCCCGAGGCCCCCAGAGATGGCCAGGCCTA
CGTGCGGAAGGACGGCGAGTGGGTACTGCTGAGCACATTCCTGGGCAGATCCGACTACAAAGACCATGAC
GGTGATTATAAAGATCATGACATCGATTACAAGGATGACGATGACAAGAGCGCCTGGTCCCACCCCCAGT
TCGAGAAGGGATCCCTGGAGGTGCTGTTCCAGGGCCCAGGCGGCGGCGGTAGTGGAGGGGGCGGATCTGG
CGGCTCAGCTGCTGTGGGCCAGGACACGCAGGAGGTCATCGTGGTGCCACACTCCTTGCCCTTTAAGGTG
GTGGTGATCTCAGCCATCCTGGCCCTGGTGGTGCTCACCATCATCTCCCTTATCATCCTCATCATGCTTT
GGCAGAAGAAGCCACGT
