Features (pLannotate 1.2.2; 26 found; start..end, strand, type, name):
     53..277     +  polyA_signal   bGH poly(A) signal: bovine growth hormone polyadenylation signal
    281..302     +  promoter       SV40 promoter (fragment): SV40 enhancer and early promoter
    323..556     +  rep_origin     f1 ori (fragment) (sequence partly withheld): f1 bacteriophage origin of replication; arrow indicates direction of (+) strand synthesis
    561..608     +  protein_bind   FRT: FLP-mediated recombination occurs in the 8-bp core sequence TCTAGAAA (Turan and Bode, 2011). FLP recombinase from the Saccharomyces cerevisiae 2μ plasmid
    616..1638    +  CDS            HygR: aminoglycoside phosphotransferase from E. coli; aph(4)-Ia; confers resistance to hygromycin
   1648..1773    +  CDS            ble (fragment): BLE_KLEPN - Experimental evidence at protein level: Swiss-Prot protein existence level 1. Binding protein with a strong affinity to the bleomycin family of antibiotics. Binds to CL990; an antimitotic-antibiotic compound. From Klebsiella pneumoniae.
   1768..1889    +  polyA_signal   SV40 poly(A) signal: SV40 polyadenylation signal
   1962..1978    -  protein_bind   lac operator: The lac repressor binds to the lac operator to inhibit transcription in E. coli. This inhibition can be relieved by adding lactose or isopropyl-β-D-thiogalactopyranoside (IPTG). lac repressor encoded by lacI
   1986..2016    -  promoter       lac promoter: promoter for the E. coli lac operon
   2031..2052    -  protein_bind   CAP binding site: CAP binding activates transcription in the presence of cAMP. E. coli catabolite activator protein
   2065..2157    -  CDS            lacI (fragment): lac repressor; lacI; The lac repressor binds to the lac operator to inhibit transcription in E. coli. This inhibition can be relieved by adding lactose or isopropyl-β-D-thiogalactopyranoside (IPTG).
   2340..2928    -  rep_origin     ori: high-copy-number ColE1/pMB1/pBR322/pUC origin of replication
   3099..3959    -  CDS            AmpR: β-lactamase; bla; confers resistance to ampicillin, carbenicillin, and related antibiotics
   3960..4051    -  promoter       AmpR promoter: bla
   4123..4175    -  misc_feature   bom (fragment): basis of mobility region from pBR322
   4330..4709    +  enhancer       CMV enhancer: human cytomegalovirus immediate early enhancer
   4710..4913    +  promoter       CMV promoter: human cytomegalovirus (CMV) immediate early promoter
   4915..4934    +  promoter       PLtetO-1 promoter (fragment): modified phage lambda PL promoter with tet operator sites (Lutz and Bujard, 1997)
   4936..4955    +  promoter       PLtetO-1 promoter (fragment): modified phage lambda PL promoter with tet operator sites (Lutz and Bujard, 1997)
   4963..4996    +  promoter       TRE3GV promoter (fragment): 3rd-generation Tet-responsive promoter that can be activated by binding of Tet-On® 3G, optimized for retroviral and lentiviral vectors
   5107..5239    +  intron         chimeric intron: chimera between introns from human β-globin and immunoglobulin heavy chain genes
   5284..5302    +  promoter       T7 promoter: promoter for bacteriophage T7 RNA polymerase
   5348..5410    +  sig_peptide    Igκ leader: leader sequence from mouse immunoglobulin κ light chain
   5411..9034    +  CDS            S (fragment): SPIKE_SARS2 - Experimental evidence at protein level: Swiss-Prot protein existence level 1. [Spike glycoprotein]: May down-regulate host tetherin (BST2) by lysosomal degradation, thereby counteracting its antiviral activity. From Severe acute respiratory syndrome coronavirus 2 (2019-nCoV) (SARS-CoV-2).
   9131..9196    +  CDS            3xFLAG: three tandem FLAG® epitope tags, followed by an enterokinase cleavage site
   9299..9445    +  CDS            PDGFRβ TM domain: transmembrane domain from platelet derived growth factor receptor beta
>Addgene plasmid #172734 | Spike Display_6P-D614G | addgene full sequence | sequence record 340031 | Addgene NGS Result
TAACGGCCGCTCGAGTCTAGAGGGCCCGTTTAAACCCGCTGATCAGCCTCGACTGTGCCTTCTAGTTGCC
AGCCATCTGTTGTTTGCCCCTCCCCCGTGCCTTCCTTGACCCTGGAAGGTGCCACTCCCACTGTCCTTTC
CTAATAAAATGAGGAAATTGCATCGCATTGTCTGAGTAGGTGTCATTCTATTCTGGGGGGTGGGGTGGGG
CAGGACAGCAAGGGGGAGGATTGGGAAGACAATAGCAGGCATGCTGGGGATGCGGTGGGCTCTATGGCTT
CTGAGGCGGAAAGAACCAGCTGGGGCTCTAGGGGGTATCCCC
[124 nt withheld, positions 323-446]
C
[91 nt withheld, positions 448-538]
AGGGTGATGGTTCACGTACCTAGAAGTTCCTATTCCGAAGTTCCTATTCTCTAGAAAGTATAGGAACTTC
CTTGGCCAAAAAGCCTGAACTCACCGCGACGTCTGTCGAGAAGTTTCTGATCGAAAAGTTCGACAGCGTC
TCCGACCTGATGCAGCTCTCGGAGGGCGAAGAATCTCGTGCTTTCAGCTTCGATGTAGGAGGGCGTGGAT
ATGTCCTGCGGGTAAATAGCTGCGCCGATGGTTTCTACAAAGATCGTTATGTTTATCGGCACTTTGCATC
GGCCGCGCTCCCGATTCCGGAAGTGCTTGACATTGGGGAATTCAGCGAGAGCCTGACCTATTGCATCTCC
CGCCGTGCACAGGGTGTCACGTTGCAAGACCTGCCTGAAACCGAACTGCCCGCTGTTCTGCAGCCGGTCG
CGGAGGCCATGGATGCGATCGCTGCGGCCGATCTTAGCCAGACGAGCGGGTTCGGCCCATTCGGACCGCA
AGGAATCGGTCAATACACTACATGGCGTGATTTCATATGCGCGATTGCTGATCCCCATGTGTATCACTGG
CAAACTGTGATGGACGACACCGTCAGTGCGTCCGTCGCGCAGGCTCTCGATGAGCTGATGCTTTGGGCCG
AGGACTGCCCCGAAGTCCGGCACCTCGTGCACGCGGATTTCGGCTCCAACAATGTCCTGACGGACAATGG
CCGCATAACAGCGGTCATTGACTGGAGCGAGGCGATGTTCGGGGATTCCCAATACGAGGTCGCCAACATC
TTCTTCTGGAGGCCGTGGTTGGCTTGTATGGAGCAGCAGACGCGCTACTTCGAGCGGAGGCATCCGGAGC
TTGCAGGATCGCCGCGGCTCCGGGCGTATATGCTCCGCATTGGTCTTGACCAACTCTATCAGAGCTTGGT
TGACGGCAATTTCGATGATGCAGCTTGGGCGCAGGGTCGATGCGACGCAATCGTCCGATCCGGAGCCGGG
ACTGTCGGGCGTACACAAATCGCCCGCAGAAGCGCGGCCGTCTGGACCGATGGCTGTGTAGAAGTACTCG
CCGATAGTGGAAACCGACGCCCCAGCACTCGTCCGAGGGCAAAGGAATAGCACGTACTACGAGATTTCGA
TTCCACCGCCGCCTTCTATGAAAGGTTGGGCTTCGGAATCGTTTTCCGGGACGCCGGCTGGATGATCCTC
CAGCGCGGGGATCTCATGCTGGAGTTCTTCGCCCACCCCAACTTGTTTATTGCAGCTTATAATGGTTACA
AATAAAGCAATAGCATCACAAATTTCACAAATAAAGCATTTTTTTCACTGCATTCTAGTTGTGGTTTGTC
CAAACTCATCAATGTATCTTATCATGTCTGTATACCGTCGACCTCTAGCTAGAGCTTGGCGTAATCATGG
TCATAGCTGTTTCCTGTGTGAAATTGTTATCCGCTCACAATTCCACACAACATACGAGCCGGAAGCATAA
AGTGTAAAGCCTGGGGTGCCTAATGAGTGAGCTAACTCACATTAATTGCGTTGCGCTCACTGCCCGCTTT
CCAGTCGGGAAACCTGTCGTGCCAGCTGCATTAATGAATCGGCCAACGCGCGGGGAGAGGCGGTTTGCGT
ATTGGGCGCTCTTCCGCTTCCTCGCTCACTGACTCGCTGCGCTCGGTCGTTCGGCTGCGGCGAGCGGTAT
CAGCTCACTCAAAGGCGGTAATACGGTTATCCACAGAATCAGGGGATAACGCAGGAAAGAACATGTGAGC
AAAAGGCCAGCAAAAGGCCAGGAACCGTAAAAAGGCCGCGTTGCTGGCGTTTTTCCATAGGCTCCGCCCC
CCTGACGAGCATCACAAAAATCGACGCTCAAGTCGGAGGTGGCGAAACCCGACAGGACTATAAAGATACC
AGGCGTTTCCCCCTGGAAGCTCCCTCGTGCGCTCTCCTGTTCCGACCCTGCCGCTTACCGGATACCTGTC
CGCCTTTCTCCCTTCGGGAAGCGTGGCGCTTTCTCATAGCTCACGCTGTAGGTATCTCAGTTCGGTGTAG
GTCGTTCGCTCCAAGCTGGGCTGTGTGCACGAACCCCCCGTTCAGCCCGACCGCTGCGCCTTATCCGGTA
ACTATCGTCTTGAGTCCAACCCGGTAAGACACGACTTATCGCCACTGGCAGCAGCCACTGGTAACAGGAT
TAGCAGAGCGAGGTATGTAGGCGGTGCTACAGAGTTCTTGAAGTGGTGGCCTAACTACGGCTACACTAGA
AGAACAGTATTTGGTATCTGCGCTCTGCTGAAGCCAGTTACCTTCGGAAAAAGAGTTGGTAGCTCTTGAT
CCGGCAAACAAACCACCGCTGGTAGCGGTGGTTTTTTTGTTTGCAAGCAGCAGATTACGCGCAGAAAAAA
AGGATCTCAAGAAGATCCTTTGATCTTTTCTACGGGGTCTGACGCTCAGTGGAACGAAAACTCACGTTAA
GGGATTTTGGTCATGAGATTATCAAAAAGGATCTTCACCTAGATCCTTTTAAATTAAAAATGAAGTTTTA
AATCAATCTAAAGTATATATGAGTAAACTTGGTCTGACAGTTACCAATGCTTAATCAGTGAGGCACCTAT
CTCAGCGATCTGTCTATTTCGTTCATCCATAGTTGCCTGACTCCCCGTCGTGTAGATAACTACGATACGG
GAGGGCTTACCATCTGGCCCCAGTGCTGCAATGATACCGCGAGACCCACGCTCACCGGCTCCAGATTTAT
CAGCAATAAACCAGCCAGCCGGAAGGGCCGAGCGCAGAAGTGGTCCTGCAACTTTATCCGCCTCCATCCA
GTCTATTAATTGTTGCCGGGAAGCTAGAGTAAGTAGTTCGCCAGTTAATAGTTTGCGCAACGTTGTTGCC
ATTGCTACAGGCATCGTGGTGTCACGCTCGTCGTTTGGTATGGCTTCATTCAGCTCCGGTTCCCAACGAT
CAAGGTGAGTTACATGATCCCCCATGTTGTGCAAAAAAGCGGTTAGCTCCTTCGGTCCTCCGATCGTTGT
CAGAAGTAAGTTGGCCGCAGTGTTATCACTCATGGTTATGGCAGCACTGCATAATTCTCTTACTGTCATG
CCATCCGTAAGATGCTTTTCTGTGACTGGTGAGTACTCAACCAAGTCATTCTGAGAATAGTGTATGCGGC
GACCGAGTTGCTCTTGCCCGGCGTCAATACGGGATAATACCGCGCCACATAGCAGAACTTTAAAAGTGCT
CATCATTGGAAAACGTTCTTCGGGGCGAAAACTCTCAAGGATCTTACCGCTGTTGAGATCCAGTTCGATG
TAACCCACTCGTGCACCCAACTGATCTTCAGCATCTTTTACTTTCACCAGCGTTTCTGGGTGAGCAAAAA
CAGGAAGGCAAAATGCCGCAAAAAAGGGAATAAGGGCGACACGGAAATGTTGAATACTCATACTCTTCCT
TTTTCAATATTATTGAAGCATTTATCAGGGTTATTGTCTCATGAGCGGATACATATTTGAATGTATTTAG
AAAAATAAACAAATAGGGGTTCCGCACACATTTCCCCGAAAAGTGCCACCTGACGTCGACGGATCGGGAG
ATCTCCCGATCCCCTATGGTGCACTCTCAGTACAATCTGCTCTGATGCCGCATAGTTAAGCCAGTATCTG
CTCCCTGCTTGTGTGTTGGAGGTCGCTGAGTAGTGCGCGAGCAAAATTTAAGCTACAACAAGGCAAGGCT
TGACCGACAATTGCATGAAGAATCTGCTTAGGGTTAGGCGTTTTGCGCTGCTTCGCGATGTACGGGCCAG
ATATACGCGTTGACATTGATTATTGACTAGTTATTAATAGTAATCAATTACGGGGTCATTAGTTCATAGC
CCATATATGGAGTTCCGCGTTACATAACTTACGGTAAATGGCCCGCCTGGCTGACCGCCCAACGACCCCC
GCCCATTGACGTCAATAATGACGTATGTTCCCATAGTAACGCCAATAGGGACTTTCCATTGACGTCAATG
GGTGGAGTATTTACGGTAAACTGCCCACTTGGCAGTACATCAAGTGTATCATATGCCAAGTACGCCCCCT
ATTGACGTCAATGACGGTAAATGGCCCGCCTGGCATTATGCCCAGTACATGACCTTATGGGACTTTCCTA
CTTGGCAGTACATCTACGTATTAGTCATCGCTATTACCATGGTGATGCGGTTTTGGCAGTACATCAATGG
GCGTGGATAGCGGTTTGACTCACGGGGATTTCCAAGTCTCCACCCCATTGACGTCAATGGGAGTTTGTTT
TGGCACCAAAATCAACGGGACTTTCCAAAATGTCGTAACAACTCCGCCCCATTGACGCAAATGGGCGGTA
GGCGTGTACGGTGGGAGGTCTATATAAGCAGAGCTCTCCCTATCAGTGATAGAGATCTCCCTATCAGTGA
TAGAGATCGTCGACGAGCTCGTTTAGTGAACCGTCAGATCGCCTGGAGACGCCATCCACGCTGTTTTGAC
CTCCATAGAAGACACCGGGACCGATCCAGCCTCCGGACTCTAGCGTTTAAACTTAAGCTGCAGAAGTTGG
TCGTGAGGCACTGGGCAGGTAAGTATCAAGGTTACAAGACAGGTTTAAGGAGACCAATAGAAACTGGGCT
TGTCGAGACAGAGAAGACTCTTGCGTTTCTGATAGGCACCTATTGGTCTTACTGACATCCACTTTGCCTT
TCTCTCCACAGGTGTCCACTCCCAGTTCAATTACAGCTCTTAAGGCTAGAGTACTTAATACGACTCACTA
TAGGCTAGCCTCGAGAATTCACGCGTGGTACCTCTAGAGTCGACCCGGGATGGAGACAGACACACTCCTG
CTATGGGTACTGCTGCTCTGGGTTCCAGGTTCCACTGGTGACATGTTCGTGTTCCTGGTGCTCCTGCCTC
TGGTGAGCAGCCAGTGCGTGAACCTGACCACCCGAACCCAGCTCCCACCAGCCTACACCAACAGCTTTAC
ACGGGGCGTGTACTACCCTGACAAGGTGTTCAGATCTAGCGTCCTGCACAGCACTCAGGACCTCTTCCTG
CCGTTCTTCAGCAACGTGACATGGTTCCACGCCATCCACGTGAGCGGCACAAACGGAACCAAGCGGTTTG
ATAACCCCGTCCTGCCATTCAATGATGGAGTTTACTTCGCCAGTACCGAGAAGAGTAACATCATCCGGGG
CTGGATCTTCGGCACCACCCTGGATAGCAAAACACAGAGCCTCCTGATCGTGAACAATGCCACGAACGTC
GTGATCAAGGTGTGCGAGTTCCAGTTTTGCAATGATCCTTTCCTGGGTGTGTACTACCACAAGAACAACA
AGAGCTGGATGGAAAGCGAGTTCAGAGTCTACAGCAGCGCCAACAACTGCACATTCGAGTACGTCTCTCA
GCCTTTTCTGATGGACCTTGAGGGGAAACAAGGCAACTTCAAGAACCTGAGAGAATTCGTGTTCAAGAAC
ATCGACGGCTACTTCAAAATCTACTCCAAGCACACACCCATCAACCTGGTCCGGGACCTCCCTCAGGGCT
TCAGCGCCCTGGAACCCCTGGTCGACCTGCCCATAGGCATCAACATAACGCGGTTCCAAACCCTGCTGGC
CCTGCATAGATCCTACCTGACTCCTGGCGACAGCAGCAGCGGATGGACCGCCGGAGCTGCAGCCTACTAT
GTGGGCTACCTGCAACCTAGAACCTTCCTGCTGAAGTACAACGAGAACGGCACAATCACAGACGCCGTCG
ACTGCGCCCTGGACCCTCTCTCTGAGACAAAGTGCACCCTGAAGTCCTTCACCGTGGAAAAGGGCATCTA
CCAGACCAGCAACTTCCGGGTGCAGCCTACAGAGAGCATCGTGCGATTTCCAAACATTACCAACCTCTGC
CCCTTCGGCGAGGTGTTTAACGCCACAAGATTTGCCTCCGTTTACGCCTGGAATAGAAAGAGAATCAGCA
ATTGTGTGGCCGACTACTCCGTGCTGTATAACAGCGCCTCTTTCAGCACCTTCAAGTGCTACGGCGTTTC
CCCAACAAAGCTGAATGACCTGTGCTTCACCAACGTGTACGCCGACTCCTTCGTAATTAGAGGCGATGAG
GTGCGGCAGATCGCACCAGGCCAGACCGGTAAGATCGCTGACTACAACTATAAGCTGCCTGATGATTTTA
CAGGCTGCGTGATCGCCTGGAACTCTAACAACCTGGATAGCAAGGTGGGCGGCAACTACAACTACCTGTA
CCGGCTGTTTCGCAAGTCTAACCTGAAACCTTTCGAGAGAGACATCTCCACAGAGATCTACCAGGCCGGT
TCTACACCTTGTAACGGGGTGGAAGGCTTCAACTGTTACTTCCCTCTGCAAAGCTACGGCTTCCAGCCTA
CCAATGGAGTCGGCTACCAGCCATACCGGGTGGTCGTGCTGTCCTTCGAGTTACTCCACGCCCCCGCCAC
CGTCTGCGGTCCTAAGAAGTCCACCAATCTGGTTAAGAACAAATGCGTGAACTTCAACTTCAACGGCCTG
ACCGGGACCGGCGTGCTGACCGAAAGCAACAAAAAGTTCCTCCCCTTCCAGCAGTTCGGCCGTGATATCG
CTGACACCACAGATGCCGTCAGAGATCCACAGACCCTGGAAATCCTGGATATTACACCCTGCTCCTTCGG
AGGAGTTTCTGTGATCACCCCCGGGACCAATACCAGCAACCAGGTGGCTGTGCTGTACCAAGGTGTTAAC
TGCACCGAGGTTCCTGTGGCCATCCACGCCGATCAGCTGACACCTACTTGGAGAGTGTACTCCACTGGCT
CCAATGTGTTCCAGACCAGGGCCGGATGTCTGATCGGCGCCGAGCACGTGAATAACAGTTACGAGTGCGA
CATCCCTATCGGCGCCGGCATCTGTGCCAGCTACCAGACCCAGACAAACAGCCCTGGGTCTGCTTCCTCT
GTAGCTAGCCAGAGCATCATCGCCTACACCATGAGCCTGGGCGCAGAGAACAGCGTGGCCTATTCCAACA
ACTCTATCGCCATTCCCACCAACTTTACAATTAGCGTCACAACAGAGATCCTGCCCGTGAGCATGACCAA
GACCAGCGTGGACTGTACAATGTACATCTGTGGCGACAGCACTGAATGCAGCAACCTGCTGCTGCAATAC
GGCTCCTTTTGCACCCAACTGAACCGGGCGCTGACCGGAATCGCCGTGGAACAGGACAAAAATACCCAGG
AGGTGTTCGCCCAAGTGAAGCAGATCTACAAGACCCCACCTATCAAGGACTTCGGCGGCTTTAACTTTAG
CCAGATTCTCCCTGATCCTTCTAAGCCTAGCAAGCGGAGCCCTATCGAGGATCTGCTGTTCAACAAGGTC
ACCCTGGCCGATGCCGGCTTTATCAAACAGTATGGCGATTGCCTGGGCGACATAGCCGCCAGAGATCTGA
TCTGCGCCCAGAAATTCAACGGCCTGACAGTTCTCCCACCTCTGCTGACCGACGAGATGATCGCTCAGTA
CACCTCTGCCCTGCTGGCTGGCACCATCACATCTGGGTGGACATTTGGCGCCGGCCCCGCCCTGCAGATC
CCCTTTCCCATGCAGATGGCCTATAGATTCAACGGAATCGGCGTGACCCAGAACGTGCTGTATGAAAACC
AGAAGCTGATCGCTAACCAGTTCAATTCTGCCATCGGCAAGATCCAGGACTCCCTCTCCTCTACCCCCAG
CGCCCTGGGCAAACTGCAGGACGTGGTGAATCAGAACGCCCAAGCCCTGAACACCCTGGTGAAGCAGCTC
AGCAGCAATTTTGGCGCCATCAGCTCTGTGCTGAACGATATCCTGTCTAGACTGGACCCTCCAGAAGCCG
AAGTCCAGATCGATAGACTGATCACAGGCAGACTGCAGTCCCTGCAAACCTACGTGACCCAACAGCTGAT
CAGGGCCGCTGAAATAAGAGCCAGCGCCAATCTCGCCGCTACCAAGATGTCCGAGTGTGTGCTGGGACAG
TCTAAACGCGTTGACTTCTGCGGCAAAGGCTATCACCTGATGAGCTTCCCCCAGAGCGCGCCGCACGGCG
TGGTGTTCCTGCATGTGACATACGTGCCTGCCCAAGAGAAGAATTTCACAACCGCCCCTGCCATCTGCCA
CGACGGCAAGGCCCACTTCCCAAGAGAGGGCGTTTTCGTTTCCAATGGCACACACTGGTTCGTGACACAA
AGAAACTTCTACGAACCCCAGATTATCACCACCGACAACACCTTCGTGAGTGGCAATTGTGACGTGGTCA
TCGGAATCGTGAACAACACAGTGTACGACCCTCTGCAACCTGAGCTGGACTCTTTTAAGGAAGAGCTGGA
CAAGTACTTTAAAAACCACACCAGCCCCGATGTGGACCTGGGCGACATCAGTGGCATTAACGCCAGCGTG
GTGAACATCCAAAAGGAAATCGACAGACTGAACGAGGTGGCCAAGAACCTGAACGAGTCCCTGATCGACC
TGCAGGAGCTCGGCAAATACGAGCAGGGATCCGGATACATCCCCGAGGCCCCCAGAGATGGCCAGGCCTA
CGTGCGGAAGGACGGCGAGTGGGTACTGCTGAGCACATTCCTGGGCAGATCCGACTACAAAGACCATGAC
GGTGATTATAAAGATCATGACATCGATTACAAGGATGACGATGACAAGAGCGCCTGGTCCCACCCCCAGT
TCGAGAAGGGATCCCTGGAGGTGCTGTTCCAGGGCCCAGGCGGCGGCGGTAGTGGAGGGGGCGGATCTGG
CGGCTCAGCTGCTGTGGGCCAGGACACGCAGGAGGTCATCGTGGTGCCACACTCCTTGCCCTTTAAGGTG
GTGGTGATCTCAGCCATCCTGGCCCTGGTGGTGCTCACCATCATCTCCCTTATCATCCTCATCATGCTTT
GGCAGAAGAAGCCACGT
